>Addgene plasmid #193658 | pCMV-RVR-A3A-Y130F | addgene full sequence | sequence record 426532 | Addgene NGS Result
ATATGCCAAGTACGCCCCCTATTGACGTCAATGACGGTAAATGGCCCGCCTGGCATTATGCCCAGTACAT
GACCTTATGGGACTTTCCTACTTGGCAGTACATCTACGTATTAGTCATCGCTATTACCATGGTGATGCGG
TTTTGGCAGTACATCAATGGGCGTGGATAGCGGTTTGACTCACGGGGATTTCCAAGTCTCCACCCCATTG
ACGTCAATGGGAGTTTGTTTTGGCACCAAAATCAACGGGACTTTCCAAAATGTCGTAACAACTCCGCCCC
ATTGACGCAAATGGGCGGTAGGCGTGTACGGTGGGAGGTCTATATAAGCAGAGCTGGTTTAGTGAACCGT
CAGATCCGCTAGAGATCCGCGGCCGCTAATACGACTCACTATAGGGAGAGCCGCCACCATGGAAGCCAGC
CCAGCATCCGGGCCCAGACACTTGATGGATCCACACATATTCACTTCCAACTTTAACAATGGCATTGGAA
GGCATAAGACCTACCTGTGCTACGAAGTGGAGCGCCTGGACAATGGCACCTCGGTCAAGATGGACCAGCA
CAGGGGCTTTCTACACAACCAGGCTAAGAATCTTCTCTGTGGCTTTTACGGCCGCCATGCGGAGCTGCGC
TTCTTGGACCTGGTTCCTTCTTTGCAGTTGGACCCGGCCCAGATCTACAGGGTCACTTGGTTCATCTCCT
GGAGCCCCTGCTTCTCCTGGGGCTGTGCCGGGGAAGTGCGTGCGTTCCTTCAGGAGAACACACACGTGAG
ACTGCGTATCTTCGCTGCCCGCATCTTTGATTACGACCCCCTATATAAGGAGGCACTGCAAATGCTGCGG
GATGCTGGGGCCCAAGTCTCCATCATGACCTACGATGAATTTAAGCACTGCTGGGACACCTTTGTGGACC
ACCAGGGATGTCCCTTCCAGCCCTGGGATGGACTAGATGAGCACAGCCAAGCCCTGAGTGGGAGGCTGCG
GGCCATTCTCCAGAATCAGGGAAACAGCGGCAGCGAGACTCCCGGGACCTCAGAGTCCGCCACACCCGAA
AGTATGTCAAAGCTGGAGAAATTCACCAACTGTTATAGCCTGTCTAAGACCCTGCGCTTCAAGGCAATCC
CAGTGGGCAAGACACAAGAGAACATTGACAACAAACGGCTCCTGGTGGAGGATGAGAAGAGGGCTGAAGA
TTACAAGGGCGTTAAGAAGCTGCTGGATAGGTACTATCTGTCATTCATCAACGATGTCCTCCACAGTATC
AAGCTGAAGAATCTGAACAATTACATTTCTCTGTTCCGGAAGAAGACACGGACCGAGAAGGAGAACAAAG
AGCTGGAGAATCTGGAGATCAACCTGAGGAAAGAAATAGCTAAGGCTTTCAAAGGGAACGAGGGTTACAA
GTCCCTGTTCAAGAAAGACATTATCGAGACTATTCTGCCTGAGTTCCTGGACGATAAAGATGAGATCGCC
CTCGTCAATTCCTTCAATGGGTTTACCACAGCCTTTACCGGCTTCTTCGACAATAGAGAGAATATGTTCT
CTGAAGAGGCCAAATCCACTAGCATCGCCTTTCGCTGCATAAACGAGAACCTGACTAGGTACATCAGCAA
TATGGACATCTTTGAGAAAGTCGATGCCATATTCGACAAACATGAGGTGCAGGAGATTAAGGAGAAGATC
CTGAACTCAGATTACGATGTCGAAGATTTCTTCGAGGGAGAGTTCTTCAACTTCGTGCTCACACAAGAGG
GCATTGATGTGTACAATGCAATCATTGGAGGGTTCGTGACAGAGAGTGGCGAGAAGATAAAGGGCCTGAA
CGAGTATATCAACCTCTACAACCAGAAAACCAAGCAGAAACTGCCTAAGTTCAAGCCACTGTACAAACAA
GTGCTCTCAGATAGGGAAAGCCTGAGCTTCTACGGTGAAGGGTATACATCAGATGAAGAAGTGCTCGAAG
TGTTCCGCAACACCCTCAATAAGAACAGTGAAATCTTCTCTTCAATCAAGAAGCTGGAGAAACTGTTCAA
GAATTTCGATGAGTACTCCTCTGCCGGAATCTTTGTGAAGAATGGCCCTGCAATATCCACTATTAGCAAA
GACATCTTTGGCGAGTGGAACGTTATCAGGGATAAGTGGAATGCCGAGTACGATGATATTCATCTCAAGA
AGAAAGCCGTGGTTACAGAGAAATACGAGGATGATAGACGCAAGAGCTTTAAGAAGATTGGTAGCTTCTC
TCTCGAACAGCTGCAGGAGTACGCCGACGCTGACCTGTCAGTCGTGGAGAAACTCAAGGAGATCATAATC
CAGAAGGTGGATGAAATCTACAAAGTGTATGGAAGCTCTGAGAAACTCTTCGATGCAGACTTTGTTCTGG
AGAAGAGTCTGAAGAAGAACGACGCAGTGGTTGCTATCATGAAGGACCTGCTGGATTCTGTTAAGTCTTT
CGAGAATTACATTAAGGCATTCTTTGGTGAAGGGAAGGAGACAAATAGGGACGAGAGCTTCTATGGCGAC
TTTGTTCTGGCCTACGACATCCTCCTCAAGGTTGACCACATCTATGACGCTATACGGAATTACGTTACCC
AGAAGCCCTATAGCAAAGACAAGTTCAAGCTGTATTTCCAGAATCCACAGTTTATGAGGGGGTGGGATAA
AGACGTTGAAACAGATCGCAGGGCCACTATCCTGCGGTACGGCAGCAAATACTATCTGGCTATCATGGAT
AAGAAGTACGCCAAATGCCTCCAGAAGATCGACAAGGACGACGTGAACGGTAACTACGAGAAGATCAATT
ACAAGCTCCTGCCAGGACCTAACAAGATGCTGCCCAAGGTGTTCTTCTCCAAGAAATGGATGGCCTACTA
TAACCCAAGCGAGGACATTCAGAAGATATACAAGAATGGGACATTCAAGAAGGGCGATATGTTCAACCTC
AACGACTGCCACAAGCTGATTGATTTCTTCAAGGATAGCATTTCTCGCTATCCCAAGTGGTCTAATGCAT
ACGATTTCAACTTCAGCGAGACTGAGAAGTACAAAGACATCGCTGGCTTCTACCGGGAGGTGGAAGAGCA
AGGCTATAAGGTGTCATTCGAATCCGCTTCTAAGAAGGAAGTGGATAAGCTCGTGGAAGAGGGTAAGCTG
TACATGTTCCAGATATACAACAAAGACTTCAGCGATAAGAGCCACGGCACTCCAAACCTCCATACTATGT
ATTTCAAGCTGCTGTTTGACGAGAACAACCACGGACAGATTAGGCTGTCAGGAGGCGCAGAACTCTTCAT
GCGCAGAGCTTCACTGAAGAAGGAGGAACTCGTTGTCCACCCAGCCAATAGCCCTATAGCCAATAAGAAT
CCAGACAATCCTAAGAAAACCACTACTCTGTCTTACGATGTGTATAAGGATAAGAGATTCTCTGAAGATC
AGTACGAACTGCACATACCCATTGCCATTAACAAGTGCCCTAAGAACATCTTCAAGATTAACACAGAGGT
TAGAGTGCTCCTGAAACACGACGATAACCCTTATGTTATAGGCATTGCTCGCGGAGAGAGAAACCTGCTG
TACATCGTCGTGGTGGACGGCAAAGGCAACATCGTGGAACAGTACAGTCTCAATGAAATCATTAACAATT
TCAACGGAATCCGCATTAAGACCGACTACCATTCTCTCCTCGACAAGAAGGAGAAAGAAAGGTTCGAAGC
AAGACAGAATTGGACAAGTATAGAGAATATCAAAGAACTGAAGGCTGGGTACATCTCTCAGGTTGTGCAC
AAGATATGTGAGCTGGTGGAGAAGTACGACGCTGTTATCGCCCTCGCGGACCTGAATAGCGGCTTCAAGA
ACTCCAGGGTGAAGGTGGAGAAGCAGGTGTATCAGAAGTTCGAGAAGATGCTGATCGACAAGCTCAACTA
TATGGTGGACAAGAAATCCAATCCTTGCGCTACTGGTGGAGCCCTGAAGGGCTATCAAATCACCAATAAG
TTCGAATCTTTCAAGTCTATGAGCACCCAGAATGGCTTCATCTTCTACATACCCGCATGGCTGACATCCA
AGATTGATCCCTCTACCGGATTTGTTAATCTGCTCAAGACTAAGTACACCTCTATTGCTGACTCAAAGAA
GTTCATATCATCATTTGACCGCATCATGTACGTGCCAGAAGAGGACCTGTTCGAGTTTGCCCTGGATTAC
AAGAATTTCTCTCGGACTGACGCCGACTACATCAAGAAGTGGAAGCTCTACTCTTATGGTAATCGGATTC
GCATATTCCGCAATCCCAAGAAGAATAACGTGTTCGATTGGGAGGAAGTTTGCCTCACCAGCGCTTACAA
GGAGCTGTTCAATAAGTATGGGATTAACTACCAGCAGGGCGACATAAGAGCCCTGCTGTGCGAACAATCT
GATAAGGCATTCTATTCCTCTTTCATGGCACTGATGTCACTGATGCTGCAAATGCGCAATTCCATCACCG
GAAGAACAGACGTGGCCTTTCTGATCTCTCCTGTCAAGAACTCAGATGGCATCTTCTACGATTCCCGCAA
CTATGAAGCACAGGAGAATGCTATCCTGCCTAAGAATGCCGATGCAAATGGAGCCTATAACATCGCCAGA
AAGGTCCTCTGGGCCATAGGACAATTCAAGAAAGCTGAAGATGAGAAGCTGGACAAGGTGAAGATCGCCA
TTTCAAACAAAGAGTGGCTCGAATATGCTCAGACCTCAGTGAAGCATGGATCACCCAAGAAGAAACGGAA
AGTGTCTGGTGGTTCTACTAATCTGTCAGATATTATTGAAAAGGAGACCGGTAAGCAACTGGTTATCCAG
GAATCCATCCTCATGCTCCCAGAGGAGGTGGAAGAAGTCATTGGGAACAAGCCGGAAAGCGATATACTCG
TGCACACCGCCTACGACGAGAGCACCGACGAGAATGTCATGCTTCTGACTAGCGACGCCCCTGAATACAA
GCCTTGGGCTCTGGTCATACAGGATAGCAACGGTGAGAACAAGATTAAGATGCTCTCTGGTGGTTCTCCC
AAGAAGAAGAGGAAAGTCGGGCCCGAGGGCAGAGGAAGTCTGCTAACATGCGGTGACGTCGAGGAGAATC
CTGGCCCAACTAATCTGTCAGATATTATTGAAAAGGAGACCGGTAAGCAACTGGTTATCCAGGAATCCAT
CCTCATGCTCCCAGAGGAGGTGGAAGAAGTCATTGGGAACAAGCCGGAAAGCGATATACTCGTGCACACC
GCCTACGACGAGAGCACCGACGAGAATGTCATGCTTCTGACTAGCGACGCCCCTGAATACAAGCCTTGGG
CTCTGGTCATACAGGATAGCAACGGTGAGAACAAGATTAAGATGCTCCCCAAGAAGAAGAGGAAAGTCGC
TACTAACTTCAGCCTGCTGAAGCAGGCTGGAGACGTGGAGGAGAACCCTGGACCTACCAACCTGTCCGAT
ATCATTGAGAAAGAGACCGGCAAACAGCTGGTGATCCAGGAGAGCATCCTGATGCTGCCCGAAGAGGTGG
AGGAAGTGATCGGCAACAAGCCCGAGTCCGACATCCTGGTGCACACAGCCTATGATGAATCCACCGACGA
GAACGTGATGCTGCTGACCTCCGATGCTCCCGAGTATAAACCCTGGGCACTGGTGATCCAGGACTCTAAT
GGAGAGAACAAGATCAAGATGCTGCCCAAGAAGAAGAGGAAAGTCGAAGGACGGGGCTCCCTCCTGACCT
GTGGCGATGTGGAAGAGAACCCCGGCCCCACAAACCTCAGTGACATTATCGAGAAGGAAACAGGAAAACA
GCTCGTCATTCAAGAATCTATTCTTATGTTGCCTGAGGAAGTCGAAGAGGTTATTGGCAATAAACCTGAA
TCTGATATTCTTGTCCATACCGCTTACGATGAGTCCACAGATGAAAATGTTATGCTGCTCACATCTGACG
CACCAGAGTACAAACCATGGGCGCTCGTTATTCAAGATTCCAACGGCGAAAACAAAATCAAAATGCTTTC
TGGTGGTTCTCCTAAAAAAAAAAGAAAGGTGGGCTCGGGCCAGTGTACTAATTATGCTCTCTTGAAATTG
GCTGGAGATGTTGAGAGCAACCCAGGTCCCGTGAGCAAGGGCGAGGAGCTGTTCACCGGGGTGGTGCCCA
TCCTGGTCGAGCTGGACGGCGACGTAAACGGCCACAAGTTCAGCGTGTCCGGCGAGGGCGAGGGCGATGC
CACCTACGGCAAGCTGACCCTGAAGTTCATCTGCACCACCGGCAAGCTGCCCGTGCCCTGGCCCACCCTC
GTGACCACCCTGACCTACGGCGTGCAGTGCTTCAGCCGCTACCCCGACCACATGAAGCAGCACGACTTCT
TCAAGTCCGCCATGCCCGAAGGCTACGTCCAGGAGCGCACCATCTTCTTCAAGGACGACGGCAACTACAA
GACCCGCGCCGAGGTGAAGTTCGAGGGCGACACCCTGGTGAACCGCATCGAGCTGAAGGGCATCGACTTC
AAGGAGGACGGCAACATCCTGGGGCACAAGCTGGAGTACAACTACAACAGCCACAACGTCTATATCATGG
CCGACAAGCAGAAGAACGGCATCAAGGTGAACTTCAAGATCCGCCACAACATCGAGGACGGCAGCGTGCA
GCTCGCCGACCACTACCAGCAGAACACCCCCATCGGCGACGGCCCCGTGCTGCTGCCCGACAACCACTAC
CTGAGCACCCAGTCCGCCCTGAGCAAAGACCCCAACGAGAAGCGCGATCACATGGTCCTGCTGGAGTTCG
TGACCGCCGCCGGGATCACTCTCGGCATGGACGAGCTGTACAAGTAAATCATCACCATCACCATTGAGTT
TAAACCCGCTGATCAGCCTCGACTGTGCCTTCTAGTTGCCAGCCATCTGTTGTTTGCCCCTCCCCCGTGC
CTTCCTTGACCCTGGAAGGTGCCACTCCCACTGTCCTTTCCTAATAAAATGAGGAAATTGCATCGCATTG
TCTGAGTAGGTGTCATTCTATTCTGGGGGGTGGGGTGGGGCAGGACAGCAAGGGGGAGGATTGGGAAGAC
AATAGCAGGCATGCTGGGGATGCGGTGGGCTCTATGGCTTCTGAGGCGGAAAGAACCAGCTGGGGCTCGA
TACCGTCGACCTCTAGCTAGAGCTTGGCGTAATCATGGTCATAGCTGTTTCCTGTGTGAAATTGTTATCC
GCTCACAATTCCACACAACATACGAGCCGGAAGCATAAAGTGTAAAGCCTAGGGTGCCTAATGAGTGAGC
TAACTCACATTAATTGCGTTGCGCTCACTGCCCGCTTTCCAGTCGGGAAACCTGTCGTGCCAGCTGCATT
AATGAATCGGCCAACGCGCGGGAAGAGGCGGTTTGCGTATTGGGCGCTCTTCCGCTTCCTCGCTCACTGA
CTCGCTGCGCTCGGTCGTTCGGCTGCGGCGAGCGGTATCAGCTCACTCAAAGGCGGTAATACGGTTATCC
ACAGAATCAGGGGATAACGCAGGAAAGAACATGTGAGCAAAAGGCCAGCAAAAGGCCAGGAACCGTAAAA
AGGCCGCGTTGCTGGCGTTTTTCCATAGGCTCCGCCCCCCTGACGAGCATCACAAAAATCGACGCTCAAG
TCAGAGGTGGCGAAACCCGACAGGACTATAAAGATACCAGGCGTTTCCCCCTGGAAGCTCCCTCGTGCGC
TCTCCTGTTCCGACCCTGCCGCTTACCGGATACCTGTCCGCCTTTCTCCCTTCGGGAAGCGTGGCGCTTT
CTCATAGCTCACGCTGTAGGTATCTCAGTTCGGTGTAGGTCGTTCGCTCCAAGCTGGGCTGTGTGCACGA
ACCCCCCGTTCAGCCCGACCGCTGCGCCTTATCCGGTAACTATCGTCTTGAGTCCAACCCGGTAAGACAC
GACTTATCGCCACTGGCAGCAGCCACTGGTAACAGGATTAGCAGAGCGAGGTATGTAGGCGGTGCTACAG
AGTTCTTGAAGTGGTGGCCTAACTACGGCTACACTAGAAGAACAGTATTTGGTATCTGCGCTCTGCTGAA
GCCAGTTACCTTCGGAAAAAGAGTTGGTAGCTCTTGATCCGGCAAACAAACCACCGCTGGTAGCGGTGGT
TTTTTTGTTTGCAAGCAGCAGATTACGCGCAGAAAAAAAGGATCTCAAGAAGATCCTTTGATCTTTTCTA
CGGGGTCTGACGCTCAGTGGAACGAAAACTCACGTTAAGGGATTTTGGTCATGAGATTATCAAAAAGGAT
CTTCACCTAGATCCTTTTAAATTAAAAATGAAGTTTTAAATCAATCTAAAGTATATATGAGTAAACTTGG
TCTGACAGTTACCAATGCTTAATCAGTGAGGCACCTATCTCAGCGATCTGTCTATTTCGTTCATCCATAG
TTGCCTGACTCCCCGTCGTGTAGATAACTACGATACGGGAGGGCTTACCATCTGGCCCCAGTGCTGCAAT
GATACCGCGAGACCCACGCTCACCGGCTCCAGATTTATCAGCAATAAACCAGCCAGCCGGAAGGGCCGAG
CGCAGAAGTGGTCCTGCAACTTTATCCGCCTCCATCCAGTCTATTAATTGTTGCCGGGAAGCTAGAGTAA
GTAGTTCGCCAGTTAATAGTTTGCGCAACGTTGTTGCCATTGCTACAGGCATCGTGGTGTCACGCTCGTC
GTTTGGTATGGCTTCATTCAGCTCCGGTTCCCAACGATCAAGGCGAGTTACATGATCCCCCATGTTGTGC
AAAAAAGCGGTTAGCTCCTTCGGTCCTCCGATCGTTGTCAGAAGTAAGTTGGCCGCAGTGTTATCACTCA
TGGTTATGGCAGCACTGCATAATTCTCTTACTGTCATGCCATCCGTAAGATGCTTTTCTGTGACTGGTGA
GTACTCAACCAAGTCATTCTGAGAATAGTGTATGCGGCGACCGAGTTGCTCTTGCCCGGCGTCAATACGG
GATAATACCGCGCCACATAGCAGAACTTTAAAAGTGCTCATCATTGGAAAACGTTCTTCGGGGCGAAAAC
TCTCAAGGATCTTACCGCTGTTGAGATCCAGTTCGATGTAACCCACTCGTGCACCCAACTGATCTTCAGC
ATCTTTTACTTTCACCAGCGTTTCTGGGTGAGCAAAAACAGGAAGGCAAAATGCCGCAAAAAAGGGAATA
AGGGCGACACGGAAATGTTGAATACTCATACTCTTCCTTTTTCAATATTATTGAAGCATTTATCAGGGTT
ATTGTCTCATGAGCGGATACATATTTGAATGTATTTAGAAAAATAAACAAATAGGGGTTCCGCGCACATT
TCCCCGAAAAGTGCCACCTGACGTCGACGGATCGGGAGATCGATCTCCCGATCCCCTAGGGTCGACTCTC
AGTACAATCTGCTCTGATGCCGCATAGTTAAGCCAGTATCTGCTCCCTGCTTGTGTGTTGGAGGTCGCTG
AGTAGTGCGCGAGCAAAATTTAAGCTACAACAAGGCAAGGCTTGACCGACAATTGCATGAAGAATCTGCT
TAGGGTTAGGCGTTTTGCGCTGCTTCGCGATGTACGGGCCAGATATACGCGTTGACATTGATTATTGACT
AGTTATTAATAGTAATCAATTACGGGGTCATTAGTTCATAGCCCATATATGGAGTTCCGCGTTACATAAC
TTACGGTAAATGGCCCGCCTGGCTGACCGCCCAACGACCCCCGCCCATTGACGTCAATAATGACGTATGT
TCCCATAGTAACGCCAATAGGGACTTTCCATTGACGTCAATGGGTGGAGTATTTACGGTAAACTGCCCAC
TTGGCAGTACATCAAGTGTATC
Features (pLannotate 1.2.2; 19 found; start..end, strand, type, name):
    132..335     +  promoter       CMV promoter: human cytomegalovirus (CMV) immediate early promoter
    377..395     +  promoter       T7 promoter: promoter for bacteriophage T7 RNA polymerase
    409..1005    +  CDS            APOBEC3A: human cytidine deaminase (C to U editing enzyme) that efficiently edits methylated cytosines (Wang et al., 2018); human APOBEC3A; also known as hA3A; A3A
   1006..1053    +  CDS            ABE(7.10) (fragment): adenine base editor comprising wild-type E. coli TadA fused to the evolved TadA*(7.10) mutant (Gaudelli et al., 2017)
   5770..6018    +  CDS            UGI: UNGI_BPPB2 - Experimental evidence at protein level: Swiss-Prot protein existence level 1. This protein binds specifically and reversibly to the host uracil-DNA glycosylase, preventing removal of uracil residues from PBS2 DNA by the host uracil-excision repair system. From Bacillus phage PBS2 (Bacteriophage PBS2).
   6061..6120    +  CDS            E2A: 2A peptide from equine rhinitis A virus polyprotein Eukaryotic ribosomes fail to insert a peptide bond between the Gly and Pro residues, yielding separate polypeptides.
   6121..6837    +  CDS            EGFP: the original enhanced GFP (Yang et al., 1996) mammalian codon-optimized
   6883..7107    +  polyA_signal   bGH poly(A) signal: bovine growth hormone polyadenylation signal
   7111..7132    +  promoter       SV40 promoter (fragment): SV40 enhancer and early promoter
   7137..7153    +  misc_feature   MCS (fragment): pBluescript multiple cloning site
   7202..7218    -  protein_bind   lac operator: The lac repressor binds to the lac operator to inhibit transcription in E. coli. This inhibition can be relieved by adding lactose or isopropyl-β-D-thiogalactopyranoside (IPTG). lac repressor encoded by lacI
   7226..7256    -  promoter       lac promoter: promoter for the E. coli lac operon
   7271..7292    -  protein_bind   CAP binding site: CAP binding activates transcription in the presence of cAMP. E. coli catabolite activator protein
   7305..7397    -  CDS            lacI (fragment): lac repressor; lacI; The lac repressor binds to the lac operator to inhibit transcription in E. coli. This inhibition can be relieved by adding lactose or isopropyl-β-D-thiogalactopyranoside (IPTG).
   7580..8168    -  rep_origin     ori: high-copy-number ColE1/pMB1/pBR322/pUC origin of replication
   8339..9199    -  CDS            AmpR: β-lactamase; bla; confers resistance to ampicillin, carbenicillin, and related antibiotics
   9200..9304    -  promoter       AmpR promoter: bla
   9375..9419    -  misc_feature   bom (fragment): basis of mobility region from pBR322
   9574..131     +  enhancer       CMV enhancer (across the origin): human cytomegalovirus immediate early enhancer
