[The description below was written by a language model from this plasmid's Addgene catalogue record and pLannotate feature annotations shown in this document.]
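Description:
pCMV-RVR-A3A-Y130F is a 9.8 kb mammalian expression plasmid on a pCMV backbone that encodes a Cas12a-based cytosine base editor together with a separately released EGFP reporter. It is propagated in E. coli as a high-copy plasmid through a ColE1/pUC-type origin and is selected with ampicillin via the β-lactamase gene. Small remnants of lac regulatory elements, an SV40 promoter fragment and a pBR322 bom fragment are backbone leftovers with no evident role in the payload.

The expression unit is driven by the CMV immediate-early enhancer and promoter. A T7 promoter sits just upstream of the coding region, which would also permit in vitro transcription. The open reading frame begins with human APOBEC3A, a cytidine deaminase that here carries the Y130F substitution according to the record. A short linker follows, which the annotation software matched to a fragment of ABE7.10. The roughly 4.7 kb stretch after it is unannotated in the feature table, but by position it corresponds to the catalogued nuclease-dead LbCas12a carrying the G532R/K538V/Y542R ("RVR") substitutions. Such RVR-type Cas12a variants are generally used to alter PAM recognition and so broaden the targetable sites. Downstream lies the PBS2 phage uracil glycosylase inhibitor (UGI), which blocks uracil excision and so favours retention of C-to-T edits. An E2A peptide then separates the editor from EGFP during translation, giving unfused fluorescence that marks transfected cells. A bGH polyadenylation signal ends the transcript.

The plasmid is intended for base editing in mammalian cells. No crRNA expression cassette is annotated, so the guide is presumably supplied from a separate construct.
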