Addgene plasmid #193658: pCMV-RVR-A3A-Y130F
Purpose: Expression of base editor RVR-A3A-Y130F in mammalian cells for base editing, along with non-fused EGFP fluorescence
Depositing lab: Liangxue Lai. Depositing organization: Guangzhou Institute of Biomedicine and Health (GIBH), Chinese Academy of Sciences. Publication: Multiplexed base editing through Cas12a variant-mediated cytosine and adenine base editors. Chen F, Lian M, Ma B, Gou S, Luo X, Yang K, Shi H, Xie J, Ge W, Ouyang Z, Lai C, Li N, Zhang Q, Jin Q, Liang Y, Chen T, Wang J, Zhao X, Li L, Yu M, Ye Y, Wang K, Wu H, Lai L. Commun Biol. 2022 Nov 2;5(1):1163. doi: 10.1038/s42003-022-04152-8. PubMed 36323848.
Backbone
  Vector backbone: pCMV
  Vector type: Mammalian Expression
Growth in bacteria
  Bacterial resistance: Ampicillin, 100 μg/mL
  Growth temperature: 37°C
  Growth strain: DH5alpha
  Copy number: High Copy
Gene/Insert
  Gene/Insert name: RVR-dLbCas12a-hA3A-Y130F, EGFP
  Species: Synthetic
  Mutation: dLbCas12a-G532R/K538V/Y542R, hAPOBEC3A-Y130F
  Promoter: CMV
  Cloning method: Unknown
  Sequencing primers: 5′ CMV
Terms and licenses: Academic/Nonprofit Terms; Industry Terms: Not Available to Industry
How to cite: pCMV-RVR-A3A-Y130F was a gift from Liangxue Lai (Addgene plasmid # 193658 ; http://n2t.net/addgene:193658 ; RRID:Addgene_193658)
